Addgene plasmid #82504: pGAPTrap-eGFP-IRESMuro
Purpose: Vector targeting the eGFP gene to the GAPDH locus of human cells. eGFP is expressed from a 2A sequence at the C terminus of GAPDH. Puromycin resistance is encoded by the Muro gene.
Depositing lab: Ed Stanley. Depositing organization: Murdoch Children's Research Institute. Publication: GAPTrap: A Simple Expression System for Pluripotent Stem Cells and Their Derivatives. Kao T, Labonne T, Niclis JC, Chaurasia R, Lokmic Z, Qian E, Bruveris FF, Howden SE, Motazedian A, Schiesser JV, Costa M, Sourris K, Ng E, Anderson D, Giudice A, Farlie P, Cheung M, Lamande SR, Penington AJ, Parish CL, Thomson LH, Rafii A, Elliott DA, Elefanty AG, Stanley EG. Stem Cell Reports. 2016 Sep 1. pii: S2213-6711(16)30139-4. doi: 10.1016/j.stemcr.2016.07.015. PubMed 27594589.
Backbone
  Vector backbone: pGAPTrap
  Vector type: Mammalian Expression, Synthetic Biology
  Selectable markers: Puromycin
Growth in bacteria
  Bacterial resistance: Ampicillin, 100 μg/mL
  Growth temperature: 37°C
  Growth strain: NEB Stable
  Copy number: High Copy
Gene/Insert
  Gene/Insert name: eGFP-IRESMuro
  Species: Synthetic
  Insert size (bp): 1953
  Cloning method: Restriction Enzyme; 5′ cloning site Asc1 (destroyed during cloning); 3′ cloning site Cla1 (not destroyed)
  Sequencing primers: 5′ caacagggtggtggacctcatg; 3′ cctcttcaaggggtctacatgg
Terms and licenses: Academic/Nonprofit Terms; Industry Terms: Not Available to Industry
How to cite: pGAPTrap-eGFP-IRESMuro was a gift from Ed Stanley (Addgene plasmid # 82504 ; http://n2t.net/addgene:82504 ; RRID:Addgene_82504)
