[The description below was written by a language model from this plasmid's Addgene catalogue record and pLannotate feature annotations shown in this document.]
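Description:
pGAPTrap-eGFP-IRESMuro is a 12.5 kb gene-targeting (knock-in) vector built on the pGAPTrap backbone and designed to place an eGFP reporter into the GAPDH locus of human cells. In bacteria it is maintained as a high-copy plasmid through a ColE1/pUC-type origin with ampicillin selection (AmpR under its own bla promoter). It also carries the remnants of a phagemid-style cloning backbone: an f1 origin, lac promoter/operator and lacZα fragments, and flanking T3 and T7 promoters.

The payload sits between two stretches of human genomic sequence that act as homology arms. The upstream arm is annotated as GAPDH coding sequence (the automated annotation matches it partly to a non-human GAPDH orthologue, reflecting exon homology across an intron-containing span, plus a short human GAPDH fragment). The downstream region contains scattered hits to IFFO1 and to other human protein fragments that are probably incidental matches within genomic sequence flanking GAPDH. According to the catalogue entry, eGFP is joined to the C terminus of GAPDH through a 2A sequence; the 2A element is not itself annotated in the feature table, but there is an unannotated gap between the GAPDH fragment and EGFP. An EMCV IRES follows EGFP and drives translation of the "Muro" gene, which the annotation identifies as puromycin N-acetyltransferase (pac).

The cassette has no annotated mammalian promoter of its own. After correct integration, the endogenous GAPDH promoter would therefore produce one transcript encoding GAPDH, eGFP and puromycin resistance, so drug selection favours targeted clones. The associated publication describes the system as a simple way to obtain transgene expression in pluripotent stem cells and their differentiated derivatives.
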