Features (pLannotate 1.2.2; 21 found; start..end, strand, type, name):
     24..128     +  promoter       AmpR promoter: bla
    129..989     +  CDS            AmpR: β-lactamase; bla; confers resistance to ampicillin, carbenicillin, and related antibiotics
   1160..1748    +  rep_origin     ori: high-copy-number ColE1/pMB1/pBR322/pUC origin of replication
   1931..2023    +  CDS            lacI (fragment): lac repressor; lacI; The lac repressor binds to the lac operator to inhibit transcription in E. coli. This inhibition can be relieved by adding lactose or isopropyl-β-D-thiogalactopyranoside (IPTG).
   2036..2057    +  protein_bind   CAP binding site: CAP binding activates transcription in the presence of cAMP. E. coli catabolite activator protein
   2072..2102    +  promoter       lac promoter: promoter for the E. coli lac operon
   2106..2128    +  protein_bind   lac operator (fragment): The lac repressor binds to the lac operator to inhibit transcription in E. coli. This inhibition can be relieved by adding lactose or isopropyl-β-D-thiogalactopyranoside (IPTG). lac repressor encoded by lacI
   2171..2189    +  promoter       T3 promoter: promoter for bacteriophage T3 RNA polymerase
   3878..5383    +  CDS            G3P_JACOR: Experimental evidence at protein level: Swiss-Prot protein existence level 1. Has both glyceraldehyde-3-phosphate dehydrogenase and nitrosylase activities, thereby playing a role in glycolysis and nuclear functions, respectively. Glyceraldehyde-3-phosphate dehydrogenase is a key enzyme in glycolysis that catalyzes the first step of the pathway by converting D-glyceraldehyde 3-phosphate (G3P) into 3-phospho-D-glyceroyl phosphate (By similarity). Modulates the organization and assembly of the cytoskeleton. Facilitates the CHP1- dependent microtubule and membrane associations through its ability
   5479..5550    +  CDS            GAPDH (fragment): G3P_HUMAN - Also known as GAPD From Homo sapiens (Human).
   5641..6360    +  CDS            EGFP: the original enhanced GFP (Yang et al., 1996) mammalian codon-optimized
   6368..6954    +  misc_feature   IRES2: internal ribosome entry site (IRES) of the encephalomyocarditis virus (EMCV)
   6973..7569    +  CDS            pac: PUAC_STRAD - Protein predicted: Swiss-Prot protein existence level 4. Detoxification of puromycin. From Streptomyces alboniger.
   8595..8846    -  CDS            GVQW1 (fragment): GVQW1_HUMAN - Also known as TIGD1L2. Experimental evidence at transcript level: Swiss-Prot protein existence level 2. From Homo sapiens (Human).
   9894..9998    -  CDS            IFFO1 (fragment): IFFO1_HUMAN - Also known as IFFO. Experimental evidence at protein level: Swiss-Prot protein existence level 1. Nuclear matrix protein involved in the immobilization of broken DNA ends and the suppression of chromosome translocation during DNA double-strand breaks (DSBs) (PubMed:31548606). Interacts with the nuclear lamina component LMNA, resulting in the formation of a nucleoskeleton that relocalizes to the DSB sites in a XRCC4-dependent manner and promotes the immobilization of the broken ends, thereby preventing chromosome translocation (PubMed:31548606). Acts as a scaffold that allows the
  10204..10278   -  CDS            GVQW1 (fragment): GVQW1_HUMAN - Also known as TIGD1L2. Experimental evidence at transcript level: Swiss-Prot protein existence level 2. From Homo sapiens (Human).
  10280..10372   -  CDS            C9orf85 (fragment): CI085_HUMAN - Experimental evidence at protein level: Swiss-Prot protein existence level 1. From Homo sapiens (Human).
  10844..11053   -  CDS            IFFO1 (fragment): IFFO1_HUMAN - Also known as IFFO. Experimental evidence at protein level: Swiss-Prot protein existence level 1. Nuclear matrix protein involved in the immobilization of broken DNA ends and the suppression of chromosome translocation during DNA double-strand breaks (DSBs) (PubMed:31548606). Interacts with the nuclear lamina component LMNA, resulting in the formation of a nucleoskeleton that relocalizes to the DSB sites in a XRCC4-dependent manner and promotes the immobilization of the broken ends, thereby preventing chromosome translocation (PubMed:31548606). Acts as a scaffold that allows the
  11878..11896   -  promoter       T7 promoter: promoter for bacteriophage T7 RNA polymerase
  11904..12059   +  CDS            lacZα (fragment): LacZα fragment of β-galactosidase; lacZ fragment
  12090..12518   -  rep_origin     f1 ori (sequence partly withheld): f1 bacteriophage origin of replication; arrow indicates direction of (+) strand synthesis
>Addgene plasmid #82504 | pGAPTrap-eGFP-IRESMuro | depositor full sequence | sequence record 156573 | Complete plasmid
GTGGCACTTTTCGGGGAAATGTGCGCGGAACCCCTATTTGTTTATTTTTCTAAATACATTCAAATATGTA
TCCGCTCATGAGACAATAACCCTGATAAATGCTTCAATAATATTGAAAAAGGAAGAGTATGAGTATTCAA
CATTTCCGTGTCGCCCTTATTCCCTTTTTTGCGGCATTTTGCCTTCCTGTTTTTGCTCACCCAGAAACGC
TGGTGAAAGTAAAAGATGCTGAAGATCAGTTGGGTGCACGAGTGGGTTACATCGAACTGGATCTCAACAG
CGGTAAGATCCTTGAGAGTTTTCGCCCCGAAGAACGTTTTCCAATGATGAGCACTTTTAAAGTTCTGCTA
TGTGGCGCGGTATTATCCCGTATTGACGCCGGGCAAGAGCAACTCGGTCGCCGCATACACTATTCTCAGA
ATGACTTGGTTGAGTACTCACCAGTCACAGAAAAGCATCTTACGGATGGCATGACAGTAAGAGAATTATG
CAGTGCTGCCATAACCATGAGTGATAACACTGCGGCCAACTTACTTCTGACAACGATCGGAGGACCGAAG
GAGCTAACCGCTTTTTTGCACAACATGGGGGATCATGTAACTCGCCTTGATCGTTGGGAACCGGAGCTGA
ATGAAGCCATACCAAACGACGAGCGTGACACCACGATGCCTGTAGCAATGGCAACAACGTTGCGCAAACT
ATTAACTGGCGAACTACTTACTCTAGCTTCCCGGCAACAATTAATAGACTGGATGGAGGCGGATAAAGTT
GCAGGACCACTTCTGCGCTCGGCCCTTCCGGCTGGCTGGTTTATTGCTGATAAATCTGGAGCCGGTGAGC
GTGGGTCTCGCGGTATCATTGCAGCACTGGGGCCAGATGGTAAGCCCTCCCGTATCGTAGTTATCTACAC
GACGGGGAGTCAGGCAACTATGGATGAACGAAATAGACAGATCGCTGAGATAGGTGCCTCACTGATTAAG
CATTGGTAACTGTCAGACCAAGTTTACTCATATATACTTTAGATTGATTTAAAACTTCATTTTTAATTTA
AAAGGATCTAGGTGAAGATCCTTTTTGATAATCTCATGACCAAAATCCCTTAACGTGAGTTTTCGTTCCA
CTGAGCGTCAGACCCCGTAGAAAAGATCAAAGGATCTTCTTGAGATCCTTTTTTTCTGCGCGTAATCTGC
TGCTTGCAAACAAAAAAACCACCGCTACCAGCGGTGGTTTGTTTGCCGGATCAAGAGCTACCAACTCTTT
TTCCGAAGGTAACTGGCTTCAGCAGAGCGCAGATACCAAATACTGTCCTTCTAGTGTAGCCGTAGTTAGG
CCACCACTTCAAGAACTCTGTAGCACCGCCTACATACCTCGCTCTGCTAATCCTGTTACCAGTGGCTGCT
GCCAGTGGCGATAAGTCGTGTCTTACCGGGTTGGACTCAAGACGATAGTTACCGGATAAGGCGCAGCGGT
CGGGCTGAACGGGGGGTTCGTGCACACAGCCCAGCTTGGAGCGAACGACCTACACCGAACTGAGATACCT
ACAGCGTGAGCTATGAGAAAGCGCCACGCTTCCCGAAGGGAGAAAGGCGGACAGGTATCCGGTAAGCGGC
AGGGTCGGAACAGGAGAGCGCACGAGGGAGCTTCCAGGGGGAAACGCCTGGTATCTTTATAGTCCTGTCG
GGTTTCGCCACCTCTGACTTGAGCGTCGATTTTTGTGATGCTCGTCAGGGGGGCGGAGCCTATGGAAAAA
CGCCAGCAACGCGGCCTTTTTACGGTTCCTGGCCTTTTGCTGGCCTTTTGCTCACATGTTCTTTCCTGCG
TTATCCCCTGATTCTGTGGATAACCGTATTACCGCCTTTGAGTGAGCTGATACCGCTCGCCGCAGCCGAA
CGACCGAGCGCAGCGAGTCAGTGAGCGAGGAAGCGGAAGAGCGCCCAATACGCAAACCGCCTCTCCCCGC
GCGTTGGCCGATTCATTAATGCAGCTGGCACGACAGGTTTCCCGACTGGAAAGCGGGCAGTGAGCGCAAC
GCAATTAATGTGAGTTAGCTCACTCATTAGGCACCCCAGGCTTTACACTTTATGCTTCCGGCTCGTATGT
TGTGTGGAATTGTGAGCGGATAACAATTTCACACAGGAAACAGCTATGACCATGATTACGCCAAGCGCGC
AATTAACCCTCACTAAAGGGAACAAAAGCTGGTACGTTAATTAAAATGGGGAAGGTGAAGGTCGGAGTCA
ACGGGTGAGTTCGCGGGTGGCTGGGGGGCCCTGGGCTGCGACCGCCCCCGAACCGCGTCTACGAGCCTTG
CGGGCTCCGGGTCTTTGCAGTCGTATGGGGGCAGGGTAGCTGTTCCCCGCAAGGAGAGCTCAAGGTCAGC
GCTCGGACCTGGCGGAGCCCCGCACCCAGGCTGTGGCGCCCTGTGCAGCTCCGCCCTTGCGGCGCCATCT
GCCCGGAGCCTCCTTCCCCTAGTCCCCAGAAACAGGAGGTCCCTACTCCCGCCCGAGATCCCGACCCGGA
CCCCTAGGTGGGGGACGCTTTCTTTCCTTTCGCGCTCTGCGGGGTCACGTGTCGCAGAGGAGCCCCTCCC
CCACGGCCTCCGGCACCGCAGGCCCCGGGATGCTAGTGCGCAGCGGGTGCATCCCTGTCCGGATGCTGCG
CCTGCGGTAGAGCGGCCGCCATGTTGCAACCGGGAAGGAAATGAATGGGCAGCCGTTAGGAAAGCCTGCC
GGTGACTAACCCTGCGCTCCTGCCTCGATGGGTGGAGTCGCGTGTGGCGGGGAAGTCAGGTGGAGCGAGG
CTAGCTGGCCCGATTTCTCCTCCGGGTGATGCTTTTCCTAGATTATTCTCTGGTAAATCAAAGAAGTGGG
TTTATGGAGGTCCTCTTGTGTCCCCTCCCCGCAGAGGTGTGGTGGCTGTGGCATGGTGCCAAGCCGGGAG
AAGCTGAGTCATGGGTAGTTGGAAAAGGACATTTCCACCGCAAAATGGCCCCTCTGGTGGTGGCCCCTTC
CTGCAGCGCCGGCTCACCTCACGGCCCCGCCCTTCCCCTGCCAGCCTAGCGTTGACCCGACCCCAAAGGC
CAGGCTGTAAATGTCACCGGGAGGATTGGGTGTCTGGGCGCCTCGGGGAACCTGCCCTTCTCCCCATTCC
GTCTTCCGGAAACCAGATCTCCCACCGCACCCTGGTCTGAGGTTAAATATAGCTGCTGACCTTTCTGTAG
CTGGGGGCCTGGGCTGGGGCTCTCTCCCATCCCTTCTCCCCACACACATGCACTTACCTGTGCTCCCACT
CCTGATTTCTGGAAAAGAGCTAGGAAGGACAGGCAACTTGGCAAATCAAAGCCCTGGGACTAGGGGGTTA
AAATACAGCTTCCCCTCTTCCCACCCGCCCCAGTCTCTGTCCCTTTTGTAGGAGGGACTTAGAGAAGGGG
TGGGCTTGCCCTGTCCAGTTAATTTCTGACCTTTACTCCTGCCCTTTGAGTTTGATGATGCTGAGTGTAC
AAGCGTTTTCTCCCTAAAGGGTGCAGCTGAGCTAGGCAGCAGCAAGCATTCCTGGGGTGGCATAGTGGGG
TGGTGAATACCATGTACAAAGCTTGTGCCCAGACTGTGGGTGGCAGTGCCCCACATGGCCGCTTCTCCTG
GAAGGGCTTCGTATGACTGGGGGTGTTGGGCAGCCCTGGAGCCTTCAGTTGCAGCCATGCCTTAAGCCAG
GCCAGCCTGGCAGGGAAGCTCAAGGGAGATAAAATTCAACCTCTTGGGCCCTCCTGGGGGTAAGGAGATG
CTGCATTCGCCCTCTTAATGGGGAGGTGGCCTAGGGCTGCTCACATATTCTGGAGGAGCCTCCCCTCCTC
ATGCCTTCTTGCCTCTTGTCTCTTAGATTTGGTCGTATTGGGCGCCTGGTCACCAGGGCTGCTTTTAACT
CTGGTAAAGTGGATATTGTTGCCATCAATGACCCCTTCATTGACCTCAACTACATGGTGAGTGCTACATG
GTGAGCCCCAAAGCTGGTGTGGGAGGAGCCACCTGGCTGATGGGCAGCCCCTTCATACCCTCACGTATTC
CCCCAGGTTTACATGTTCCAATATGATTCCACCCATGGCAAATTCCATGGCACCGTCAAGGCTGAGAACG
GGAAGCTTGTCATCAATGGAAATCCCATCACCATCTTCCAGGAGTGAGTGGAAGACAGAATGGAAGAAAT
GTGCTTTGGGGAGGCAACTAGGATGGTGTGGCTCCCTTGGGTATATGGTAACCTTGTGTCCCTCAATATG
GTCCTGTCCCCATCTCCCCCCCACCCCCATAGGCGAGATCCCTCCAAAATCAAGTGGGGCGATGCTGGCG
CTGAGTACGTCGTGGAGTCCACTGGCGTCTTCACCACCATGGAGAAGGCTGGGGTGAGTGCAGGAGGGCC
CGCGGGAGGGGAAGCTGACTCAGCCCTGCAAAGGCAGGACCCGGGTTCATAACTGTCTGCTTCTCTGCTG
TAGGCTCATTTGCAGGGGGGAGCCAAAAGGGTCATCATCTCTGCCCCCTCTGCTGATGCCCCCATGTTCG
TCATGGGTGTGAACCATGAGAAGTATGACAACAGCCTCAAGATCATCAGGTGAGGAAGGCAGGGCCCGTG
GAGAAGCGGCCAGCCTGGCACCCTATGGACACGCTCCCCTGACTTGCGCCCCGCTCCCTCTTTCTTTGCA
GCAATGCCTCCTGCACCACCAACTGCTTAGCACCCCTGGCCAAGGTCATCCATGACAACTTTGGTATCGT
GGAAGGACTCATGGTATGAGAGCTGGGGAATGGGACTGAGGCTCCCACCTTTCTCATCCAAGACTGGCTC
CTCCCTGCCGGGGCTGCGTGCAACCCTGGGGTTGGGGGTTCTGGGGACTGGCTTTCCCATAATTTCCTTT
CAAGGTGGGGAGGGAGGTAGAGGGGTGATGTGGGGAGTACGCTGCAGGGCCTCACTCCTTTTGCAGACCA
CAGTCCATGCCATCACTGCCACCCAGAAGACTGTGGATGGCCCCTCCGGGAAACTGTGGCGTGATGGCCG
CGGGGCTCTCCAGAACATCATCCCTGCCTCTACTGGCGCTGCCAAGGCTGTGGGCAAGGTCATCCCTGAG
CTGAACGGGAAGCTCACTGGCATGGCCTTCCGTGTCCCCACTGCCAACGTGTCAGTGGTGGACCTGACCT
GCCGTCTAGAAAAACCTGCCAAATATGATGACATCAAGAAGGTGGTGAAGCAGGCGTCGGAGGGCCCCCT
CAAGGGCATCCTGGGCTACACTGAGCACCAGGTGGTCTCCTCTGACTTCAACAGCGACACCCACTCCTCC
ACCTTTGACGCTGGGGCTGGCATTGCCCTCAACGACCACTTTGTCAAGCTCATTTCCTGGTATGTGGCTG
GGGCCAGAGACTGGCTCTTAAAAAGTGCAGGGTCTGGCGCCCTCTGGTGGCTGGCTCAGAAAAAGGGCCC
TGACAACTCTTTTCATCTTCTAGGTATGACAACGAATTTGGCTACAGCAACAGGGTGGTGGACCTCATGG
CCCACATGGCCTCCAAGGAGGGAATGGCGCGTGGCGGCGGGTCCGGAGGAGAGGGCAGAGGAAGTCTTCT
AACATGCGGTGACGTGGAGGAGAATCCTGGCCCGGCGCGTATGGTGAGCAAGGGCGAGGAGCTGTTCACC
GGGGTGGTGCCCATCCTGGTCGAGCTGGACGGCGACGTAAACGGCCACAAGTTCAGCGTGTCCGGCGAGG
GCGAGGGCGATGCCACCTACGGCAAGCTGACCCTGAAGTTCATCTGCACCACCGGCAAGCTGCCCGTGCC
CTGGCCCACCCTCGTGACCACCCTGACCTACGGCGTGCAGTGCTTCAGCCGCTACCCCGACCACATGAAG
CAGCACGACTTCTTCAAGTCCGCCATGCCCGAAGGCTACGTCCAGGAGCGCACCATCTTCTTCAAGGACG
ACGGCAACTACAAGACCCGCGCCGAGGTGAAGTTCGAGGGCGACACCCTGGTGAACCGCATCGAGCTGAA
GGGCATCGACTTCAAGGAGGACGGCAACATCCTGGGGCACAAGCTGGAGTACAACTACAACAGCCACAAC
GTCTATATCATGGCCGACAAGCAGAAGAACGGCATCAAGGTGAACTTCAAGATCCGCCACAACATCGAGG
ACGGCAGCGTGCAGCTCGCCGACCACTACCAGCAGAACACCCCCATCGGCGACGGCCCCGTGCTGCTGCC
CGACAACCACTACCTGAGCACCCAGTCCGCCCTGAGCAAAGACCCCAACGAGAAGCGCGATCACATGGTC
CTGCTGGAGTTCGTGACCGCCGCCGGGATCACTCTCGGCATGGACGAGCTGTACAAGTAAGGATCCGCCC
CTCTCCCTCCCCCCCCCCTAACGTTACTGGCCGAAGCCGCTTGGAATAAGGCCGGTGTGCGTTTGTCTAT
ATGTTATTTTCCACCATATTGCCGTCTTTTGGCAATGTGAGGGCCCGGAAACCTGGCCCTGTCTTCTTGA
CGAGCATTCCTAGGGGTCTTTCCCCTCTCGCCAAAGGAATGCAAGGTCTGTTGAATGTCGTGAAGGAAGC
AGTTCCTCTGGAAGCTTCTTGAAGACAAACAACGTCTGTAGCGACCCTTTGCAGGCAGCGGAACCCCCCA
CCTGGCGACAGGTGCCTCTGCGGCCAAAAGCCACGTGTATAAGATACACCTGCAAAGGCGGCACAACCCC
AGTGCCACGTTGTGAGTTGGATAGTTGTGGAAAGAGTCAAATGGCTCTCCTCAAGCGTATTCAACAAGGG
GCTGAAGGATGCCCAGAAGGTACCCCATTGTATGGGATCTGATCTGGGGCCTCGGTACACATGCTTTACA
TGTGTTTAGTCGAGGTTAAAAAAACGTCTAGGCCCCCCGAACCACGGGGACGTGGTTTTCCTTTGAAAAA
CACGATGATAATATGGCCACAACCATGGCGCGTATGGCAAGACTGACCGAATACAAGCCTACCGTGAGAC
TGGCAACAAGAGATGATGTCCCAAGAGCCGTGCGAACCCTGGCAGCAGCATTCGCAGACTACCCAGCCAC
AAGACACACTGTGGACCCCGATAGGCATATCGAGAGAGTGACCGAGCTGCAGGAACTGTTTCTGACACGG
GTGGGCCTGGATATTGGAAAGGTCTGGGTGGCAGATGATGGGGCTGCTGTGGCCGTCTGGACAACCCCAG
AGTCTGTGGAAGCTGGAGCTGTCTTCGCTGAGATCGGCCCTCGAATGGCAGAACTGTCTGGCTCCAGGCT
GGCAGCACAGCAGCAGATGGAGGGACTGCTGGCACCACACAGACCTAAGGAACCAGCTTGGTTCCTGGCA
ACTGTGGGGGTCTCTCCCGACCATCAGGGCAAAGGACTGGGGAGTGCCGTGGTCCTGCCTGGAGTGGAGG
CTGCAGAAAGAGCTGGAGTCCCAGCTTTTCTGGAGACATCTGCCCCCCGGAACCTGCCTTTCTATGAACG
CCTGGGCTTTACTGTGACCGCTGACGTGGAGGTGCCCGAAGGCCCCCGAACTTGGTGCATGACCCGAAAG
CCAGGAGCATAAATCTAGAGGCGCGCCATCGATAAGCTTAGATCGAGCACAAGAGGAAGAGAGAGACCCT
CACTGCTGGGGAGTCCCTGCCACACTCAGTCCCCCACCACACTGAATCTCCCCTCCTCACAGTTGCCATG
TAGACCCCTTGAAGAGGGGAGGGGCCTAGGGAGCCGCACCTTGTCATGTACCATCAATAAAGTACCCTGT
GCTCAACCAGTTACTTGTCCTGTCTTATTCTAGGGTCTGGGGCAGAGGGGAGGGAAGCTGGGCTTGTGTC
AAGGTGAGACATTCTTGCTGGGGAGGGACCTGGTATGTTCTCCTCAGACTGAGGGTAGGGCCTCCAAACA
GCCTTGCTTGCTTCGAGAACCATTTGCTTCCCGCTCAGACGTCTTGAGTGCTACAGGAAGCTGGCACCAC
TACTTCAGAGAACAAGGCCTTTTCCTCTCCTCGCTCCAGTCCTAGGCTATCTGCTGTTGGCCAAACATGG
AAGAAGCTATTCTGTGGGCAGCCCCAGGGAGGCTGACAGGTGGAGGAAGTCAGGGCTCGCACTGGGCTCT
GACGCTGACTGGTTAGTGGAGCTCAGCCTGGAGCTGAGCTGCAGCGGGCAATTCCAGCTTGGCCTCCGCA
GCTGTGAGGTCTTGAGCACGTGCTCTATTGCTTTCTGTGCCCTCGTGTCTTATCTGAGGACATCGTGGCC
AGCCCCTAAGGTCTTCAAGCAGGATTCATCTAGGTAAACCAAGTACCTAAAACCATGCCCAAGGCGGTAA
GGACTATATAATGTTTAAAAATCGGTAAAAATGCCCACCTCGCATAGTTTTGAGGAAGATGAACTGAGAT
GTGTCAGGGTGACTTATTTCCATCATCGTCCTTAGGGGAACTTGGGTAGGGGCAAGGCGTGTAGCTGGGA
CCTAGGTCCAGACCCCTGGCTCTGCCACTGAACGGCTCAGTTGCTTTGGGCAGTTACTCCCGGGCCTCAC
TTTGCACGTGTGCTTACCTAGTGGAGACAAAAGTACATACCTCGGTAGAGCGCGCACGCCTGTAACCCCA
GCACTTTGGGAGGCCAAGGTGGGTGTATCACCTGAGGTCAGGAGTTTGAGACCAGCCTGGCCAACATGGT
GAAACTCCGTCTCTACTAAAATTACAAAAATCAGCCAGGCTTCATGGCACATGCCTATAGTCCCAGCTAC
AGGCATGCTGAAGCAGGAGAATCGCTTGCACCCCGGAGGCAGAGGCTGCAGTGAGCTGAGACCACACCAC
TGCACTCCAGCCTAGGCAACAGAGTATGAGACTCCATCTCAAAAAAAAAAAAAGTACCTACCTCAGAGTT
CAAACTAGTGAATATTAGGAAGTGCTTGAGACAGTGACACCAAAGTGCACAATAAATACTCGCCAGTTTC
ATTATTATTAAAGAATCCATTTGAATGTCAGCTCAACACAGCCTCCTATACCGAGGCATTGTGAACCGCA
TCTCCCCAGCTTCTCCAGGCTTTTCCAAGAATCAGGGACACTGTAGCCTGTTGGTCTCAGTGTATGACAG
ACACGGAGGAAGCACATCTTTAGCTGATACTTAAACAGAGACCCTGAGCGCACATACACCCGCGCACACA
TGCATGGAGCTTCACCTTCTCTGTCATTCTGCAGTGACCAGGAGAGCAAGAGCTCCCACCTCCCTTCAAA
ACACTGTGCCCATCCCGGGCACTAAGGCCTCTTTAAAGCACGGCACCTCCACGAGGGAGGGCCACAGCCA
CATACACTCCACCTGGCAGGTGGACAGCGTGAGCACGTGGACCATAGCAGGGACAAGGTGCCCCGGCCAG
CCCCAACGCCCTCTGCCGCTGACAGGGACAGAAGCCCTCTCCAGCTGCGTGTGCTGCAGAGGCCATGCGT
AGCCTCCAGCTGCATTCTATTCCACTCCAGTGCCTGGGCCAGTTAGCACCAGTGTGGAAGACAGTGAGCT
GGCTCCGGACAACAGGGATGGAGGAAAGGTCCCACATTCACATTCCTGATACGTGGACAAGGTGAGGGGC
CGCAATCGCTCTGGCAGCATTTTAAAGATGGGGAAGTAGCAGACACCCACGCGTGAAGGCAGGAGAGCCC
CAACTGTGGTGGAAATGGCCCCAGAATGGTAGGGCCAAGCCTAGCTCCAGACACCCCAGAGCCCTGGAGA
AGCCAAGACTGAGGGAGAAAGCCTGAGGGAGGAGCGCCCCAGTCCCCAGGGACCGGCCTGGTGCAGAGCT
GCAGCTGATGTTCCCCTCTGTGCAGCCCCACCCTCTGCCTCGCTGAGCTCCCTGCTGCGAGGGCCTCGGG
TGCAAGGGGGAGGCAGGTCTCTATCTCATGGAGCTGTCAGATGAGACATCGCGATCGGAGTCCTCAGCCT
CGCTTGGCGGCGGCGGCGGGTCGCTAAGCGGGACCGCAGTGAAAGCAGGAGACTTTCTAGAAAAAAACAC
CAGTTGTCAACCTTGGGGCAGGCAGGAATCCTGAAGACGGACGGCACTCCTCCTCCTGCTGCCTCACCCT
CTGGCAGCCCGTGAGAAGTACCGGAAGCGAGGGCGGGGCCGCGGGATGGCGAGGGAGCGGCAGGGACTGA
ACTCTCTCCAAACCCACCCTGACAGGGAAATGGGCCCCGCCTGTGTCTTGGGAACTCAGAGGCTGAGGTC
AGGCATGATGGCTCACGCCTGTAATTCCAGCACTTTGGGAGGCAGAGGCGGGTGGATCACGACGTCAGGA
GTTCAAGGCAAGCCTGGCCAACATGGTGAAACCCCATCTCTACTAAAAATGCAAAAATTAGCCAGGTGTG
GTGGCGGGCGCCTTGGAGGCTGAGGCAAGATAATCACTTGAACCTGGGAGGCGGAGGTTGTAGTGAGCCA
AAAAAAAAAAAAAAAGAAATAGCTGAAGTCACAGTAGGAGAGAAGCTGCTGAGCCTCCAGCACCCTGACT
CTAGGGCCTTGGCTTTATGTCTATCTGCAGTATTTTTGTGATTTTTAAAAATTCACTTTCTTGTTGCGGT
GTAACTTACACAGGGTCAAATGCACAAATCATGGCCCTGACTTTAGATAAAAATCTGCCCCCACAACCCT
TCTGTTCCTTGCCAGTTTTTAAACTGCCTCTAACCAGGGGAACCACCAGAGCTGGTGGCCTTGGGAGGTT
TCAGCCCTCCCGTCATGAATGGACATAGCTCATCCAACTGCCAAGGGAGAGAGCTGTGGGTCTGGGCCAG
CCCCACCAGGTAACTCCCAAAGGGCAGCCCCACAGCAAGATGTGACCCAGTCATTGCCTGAGGGTCTCTG
GGGCTGTGTTCCAACCTTTCTCCCCGCTGTGTCCCCCTGGAAGGCCCCATGCCCAGGGGAGGCGCCTACC
GGTCTCCAGACTGGGTGATGAGCCGGCGGCAGGTCTCCATCTGCACGTCCAGGCCGCGCTTCATGCTGCA
CATCTCCATGTACTCGTGCAGGTGCCGGTTCATGTCGTTCTTGGCCGTGGCCAACTCCAGCTGTGGTGGG
GCAGGCAGGGCCATCGGGGTTAACAGGTGGCGTTCACAGCGCCTCTGTTGCCCCCGCCAGGAGGCCAACA
CGCCAAGAGCAGTGGCTGGGCCGGGGGCCCAGGCAGCCATTACTGAAGGCTCAGATTTTAAAATAAACCA
GACCAAGGCAGAAGGCAGCGAATACACCATTGTTTCCTCTGCTTTTCCTGGAAATCTTTGCCTATGGAGG
AATGCAAAGGTACTGCTGCAGGCTGTGTTCTTTTAAGACTGATAAGAGTGGTGAGGAAAGTCAGTGTGGG
CGGGATGGAGCAGATCCACAGGCTCCCAGGGCCACACAGGTTCCTATGGGGCCCGGCTCACCCCTCATCC
CCTGTACTGCGCTGGTCCTGGGCTGTCCCCTCACTGCACTGTGAGCTCCCGTAAGGGTTAGCGACAGGTT
TTCCTCATCCTGGCAGACCCAGACCTCGAAGGGAATTAACTCTCTCTGTGACCCGTGGCATACAAGCCTG
GCTAACTGCTGAAAGGGGCCCAATCCTCTTACCATTCTCTCCTTATCACTTTATTTTCTCACCTAAAAGC
CATTTTCAGACACTAAAAGGAAGACTCCCATATTGGAGGTGCCATTGATTCTGAGACCTGTCCTGATTTC
AGAAATGTCACACGTGGAAAACACGGGGCTCAGAATCAAAGAAATCCGGTCTCCCTCCCCGGGCCCATTC
TGCAGCCCACACTCTGAGGCAGGCGGAGAGGCAGGGCCCAGGCAGCACAAACTCAGTGCCAGGGACAGTC
GATTAATTAAGCGATCGCAGGCCGCCCGCGGTGGAGCTCCAATTCGCCCTATAGTGAGTCGTATTACGCG
CGCTCACTGGCCGTCGTTTTACAACGTCGTGACTGGGAAAACCCTGGCGTTACCCAACTTAATCGCCTTG
CAGCACATCCCCCTTTCGCCAGCTGGCGTAATAGCGAAGAGGCCCGCACCGATCGCCCTTCCCAACAGTT
GCGCAGCCTGAATGGCGAATGGAAATTGTAAGCGTTAATATTTTGTTAAAATTCGCGTTAAATTTTTGTT
AAATCAGCTCATTTTTTAACCAATAGGCCGAAATCGGCAAAATCCCTTATAAATCAAAAGAATAGACCGA
GATAGGGT
[37 nt withheld, positions 12189-12225]
AAAGAACGTGGACTCCAACGTCAAAGG
[49 nt withheld, positions 12253-12301]
T
[91 nt withheld, positions 12303-12393]
G
[124 nt withheld, positions 12395-12518]
CAG
