>Addgene plasmid #82504 | pGAPTrap-eGFP-IRESMuro | addgene partial sequence | sequence record 161108 | EXFP-R 5'-GTCTTGTAGTTGCCGTCGTC-3'
AGCCTTCGGGCATGGCGGACTTGAAGAAGTCGTGCTGCTTCATGTGGTCGGGGTAGCGGCTGAAGCACTG
CACGCCGTAGGTCAGGGTGGTCACGAGGGTGGGCCAGGGCACGGGCAGCTTGCCGGTGGTGCAGATGAAC
TTCAGGGTCAGCTTGCCGTAGGTGGCATCGCCCTCGCCCTCGCCGGACACGCTGAACTTGTGGCCGTTTA
CGTCGCCGTCCAGCTCGACCAGGATGGGCACCACCCCGGTGAACAGCTCCTCGCCCTTGCTCACCATACG
CGCCGGGCCAGGATTCTCCTCCACGTCACCGCATGTTAGAAGACTTCCTCTGCCCTCTCCTCCGGACCCG
CCGCCACGCGCCATTCCCTCCTTGGAGGCCATGTGGGCCATGAGGTCCACCACCCTGTTGCTGTAGCCAA
ATTCGTTGTCATACCTAGAAGATGAAAAGAGTTGTCAGGGCCCTTTTTCTGAGCCAGCCACCAGAGGGCG
CCAGACCCTGCACTTTTTAAGAGCCAGTCTCTGGCCCCAGCCACATACCAGGAAATGAGCTTGACAAAGT
GGTCGTTGAGGGCAATGCCAGCCCCAGCGTCAAAGGTGGAGGAGTGGGTGTCGCTGTTGAAGTCAGAGGA
GACCACCTGGTGCTCAGTGTAGCCCAGGATGCCCTTGAGGGGGCCCTCCGACGCCTGCTTCACCACCTTC
TTGATGTCATCATATTTGGCAGGTTTTTCTAGACGGCAGGTCAGGTCCACCACTGACACGTTGGCAGTGG
GGACACGGAAGGCCATGCCAGTGAGCTTCCCGTTCAGCTCAGGGATGACCTTGCCCACAGCCTTGGCAGC
GCCAGTAGAGGCAGGGATGATGTTCTGGAGAGCCCCGCGGCCATCACGCCACAGTTTCCCGGAGGGGCCA
TCCACAGTCTTCTGGGTGGCAGTGATGGCATG
