>Addgene plasmid #82504 | pGAPTrap-eGFP-IRESMuro | addgene partial sequence | sequence record 161112 | IRES-F 5'-TGGCTCTCCTCAAGCGTATT-3'
CCCATTGTATGGGATCTGATCTGGGGCCTCGGTACACATGCTTTACATGTGTTTAGTCGAGGTTAAAAAA
ACGTCTAGGCCCCCCGAACCACGGGGACGTGGTTTTCCTTTGAAAAACACGATGATAATATGGCCACAAC
CATGGCGCGTATGGCAAGACTGACCGAATACAAGCCTACCGTGAGACTGGCAACAAGAGATGATGTCCCA
AGAGCCGTGCGAACCCTGGCAGCAGCATTCGCAGACTACCCAGCCACAAGACACACTGTGGACCCCGATA
GGCATATCGAGAGAGTGACCGAGCTGCAGGAACTGTTTCTGACACGGGTGGGCCTGGATATTGGAAAGGT
CTGGGTGGCAGATGATGGGGCTGCTGTGGCCGTCTGGACAACCCCAGAGTCTGTGGAAGCTGGAGCTGTC
TTCGCTGAGATCGGCCCTCGAATGGCAGAACTGTCTGGCTCCAGGCTGGCAGCACAGCAGCAGATGGAGG
GACTGCTGGCACCACACAGACCTAAGGAACCAGCTTGGTTCCTGGCAACTGTGGGGGTCTCTCCCGACCA
TCAGGGCAAAGGACTGGGGAGTGCCGTGGTCCTGCCTGGAGTGGAGGCTGCAGAAAGAGCTGGAGTCCCA
GCTTTTCTGGAGACATCTGCCCCCCGGAACCTGCCTTTCTATGAACGCCTGGGCTTTACTGTGACCGCTG
ACGTGGAGGTGCCCGAAGGCCCCCGAACTTGGTGCATGACCCGAAAGCCAGGAGCATAAATCTAGACGCG
TATCGATAAGCTTAGATCGAGCACAAGAGGAAGAGAGAGACCCTCACTGCTGGGGAGTCCCTGCCACACT
CAGTCCC
